>Addgene plasmid #122871 | GFP-hCCDC11 | addgene full sequence | sequence record 238033 | Addgene NGS Result
CGCCATTCTGCCTGGGGACGTCGGAGCAAGCTTGATTTAGGTGACACTATAGAATACAAGCTACTTGTTC
TTTTTGCAGGATCTACCATGAGTAAAGGAGAAGAACTTTTCACTGGAGTTGTCCCAATTCTTGTTGAATT
AGATGGTGATGTTAATGGGCACAAATTTTCTGTCAGTGGAGAGGGTGAAGGTGATGCAACATACGGAAAA
CTTACCCTTAAATTTATTTGCACTACTGGAAAACTACCTGTTCCATGGCCAACACTTGTCACTACTCTCA
CTTATGGTGTTCAATGCTTTTCAAGATACCCAGATCATATGAAACGGCATGACTTTTTCAAGAGTGCCAT
GCCCGAAGGTTATGTACAGGAAAGAACTATATTTTTCAAAGATGACGGGAACTACAAGACACGTGCTGAA
GTCAAGTTTGAAGGTGATACCCTTGTTAATAGAATCGAGTTAAAAGGTATTGATTTTAAAGAAGATGGAA
ACATTCTTGGACACAAATTGGAATACAACTATAACTCACACAATGTATACATCATGGCAGACAAACAAAA
GAATGGAATCAAAGTTAACTTCAAAATTAGACACAACATTGAAGATGGAAGCGTTCAACTAGCAGACCAT
TATCAACAAAATACTCCAATTGGCGATGGCCCTGTCCTTTTACCAGACAACCATTACCTGTCCACACAAT
CTGCCCTTTCGAAAGATCCCAACGAAAAGAGAGACCACATGGTCCTTCTTGAGTTTGTAACAGCTGCTGG
GATTACACATGGCATGGATGAACTATACAAAGGATCCATGTACAGCCAGCGGTTTGGCACCGTACAGCGG
GAGGTTAAGGGCCCCACCCCCAAAGTGGTGATCGTGAGATCCAAGCCTCCTAAAGGCCAAGGAGCTGAGC
ACCATCTAGAAAGAATCCGACGCAGCCATCAGAAGCATAATGCTATTTTGGCTTCCATTAAGTCAAGTGA
GCGGGATCGCTTGAAAGCTGAGTGGGACCAGCACAATGACTGCAAGATTTTGGACAGCCTTGTGCGAGCA
AGAATCAAGGATGCTGTGCAAGGGTTTATCATTAACATTGAAGAAAGACGAAATAAGCTACGTGAGCTTT
TAGCATTAGAAGAAAATGAGTATTTTACAGAAATGCAATTGAAGAAAGAAACCATTGAGGAGAAAAAAGA
TAGGATGAGAGAGAAAACTAAATTACTAAAAGAGAAGAATGAAAAAGAGAGGCAGGATTTTGTGGCTGAA
AAGCTAGACCAGCAATTCAGGGAACGCTGTGAGGAGCTCCGTGTTGAATTGTTATCTATCCATCAGAAGA
AGGTGTGTGAGGAGCGGAAAGCACAGATTGCATTTAATGAGGAGCTGAGCAGGCAAAAGCTGGTGGAAGA
GCAGATGTTCTCCAAACTCTGGGAGGAAGACCGATTAGCCAAGGAAAAGCGAGAAGCCCAAGAGGCGAGG
AGACAGAAAGAGCTGATGGAGAACACACGCCTGGGGCTGAATGCCCAGATCACCAGCATCAAGGCACAAA
GGCAGGCGACACAGCTGCTGAAGGAAGAGGAGGCACGCCTTGTGGAAAGTAACAACGCACAGATTAAACA
TGAGAATGAACAGGATATGCTAAAGAAACAGAAGGCAAAGCAGGAAACTAGGACCATTTTGCAAAAAGCC
CTACAAGAGAGGATAGAACATATTCAGCAGGAATACAGAGACGAACAGGACTTGAACATGAAGCTCGTGC
AAAGGGCCCTTCAAGACTTACAGGAAGAGGCAGATAAAAAGAAACAAAAAAGAGAAGATATGATAAGAGA
ACAGAAGATATACCATAAATATTTGGCACAGAGACGTGAGGAAGAAAAAGCTCAGGAGAAAGAATTTGAC
AGAATATTAGAGGAAGACAAGGCAAAGAAGTTGGCTGAGAAGGACAAGGAGCTGAGACTTGAAAAGGAGG
CAAGGAGACAGCTTGTGGATGAGGTCATGTGTACAAGAAAACTTCAAGTTCAAGAAAAGTTGCAACGAGA
AGCTAAAGAACAGGAAGAACGTGCTATGGAACAGAAACACATAAATGAAAGTCTTAAAGAACTTAACTGT
GAAGAGAAGGAGAATTTTGCAAGACGCCAACGTTTAGCCCAGGAGTACAGGAAGCAACTTCAGATGCAAA
TCGCCTACCAGCAGCAGTCCCAAGAAGCAGAGAAGGAAGAGAAACGCCGAGAGTTTGAAGCAGGTGTAGC
AGCAAACAAGATGTGTTTGGACAAGGTCCAGGAGGTCCTGTCCACCCATCAAGTGCTGCCTCAAAACATT
CATCCCATGCGCAAGGCATGCCCCAGTAAGCTTCCACCGTAGCTCGAGCCTCTAGATTCTGCAGCCCTAT
AGTGAGTCGTATTACGTAGATCCAGACATGATAAGATACATTGATGAGTTTGGACAAACCACAACTAGAA
TGCAGTGAAAAAAATGCTTTATTTGTGAAATTTGTGATGCTATTGCTTTATTTGTAACCATTATAAGCTG
CAATAAACAAGTTAACAACAACAATTGCATTCATTTTATGTTTCAGGTTCAGGGGGAGGTGTGGGAGGTT
TTTTAATTCGCGGCCGCGGCGCCAATGCATTGGGCCCGGTACCCAGCTTTTGTTCCCTTTAGTGAGGGTT
AATTGCGCGCTTGGCGTAATCATGGTCATAGCTGTTTCCTGTGTGAAATTGTTATCCGCTCACAATTCCA
CACAACATACGAGCCGGGAGCATAAAGTGTAAAGCCTGGGGTGCCTAATGAGTGAGCTAACTCACATTAA
TTGCGTTGCGCTCACTGCCCGCTTTCCAGTCGGGAAACCTGTCGTGCCAGCTGCATTAATGAATCGGCCA
ACGCGCGGGGAGAGGCGGTTTGCGTATTGGGCGCTCTTCCGCTTCCTCGCTCACTGACTCGCTGCGCTCG
GTCGTTCGGCTGCGGCGAGCGGTATCAGCTCACTCAAAGGCGGTAATACGGTTATCCACAGAATCAGGGG
ATAACGCAGGAAAGAACATGTGAGCAAAAGGCCAGCAAAAGGCCAGGAACCGTAAAAAGGCCGCGTTGCT
GGCGTTTTTCCATAGGCTCCGCCCCCCTGACGAGCATCACAAAAATCGACGCTCAAGTCAGAGGTGGCGA
AACCCGACAGGACTATAAAGATACCAGGCGTTTCCCCCTGGAAGCTCCCTCGTGCGCTCTCCTGTTCCGA
CCCTGCCGCTTACCGGATACCTGTCCGCCTTTCTCCCTTCGGGAAGCGTGGCGCTTTCTCATAGCTCACG
CTGTAGGTATCTCAGTTCGGTGTAGGTCGTTCGCTCCAAGCTGGGCTGTGTGCACGAACCCCCCGTTCAG
CCCGACCGCTGCGCCTTATCCGGTAACTATCGTCTTGAGTCCAACCCGGTAAGACACGACTTATCGCCAC
TGGCAGCAGCCACTGGTAACAGGATTAGCAGAGCGAGGTATGTAGGCGGTGCTACAGAGTTCTTGAAGTG
GTGGCCTAACTACGGCTACACTAGAAGAACAGTATTTGGTATCTGCGCTCTGCTGAAGCCAGTTACCTTC
GGAAAAAGAGTTGGTAGCTCTTGATCCGGCAAACAAACCACCGCTGGTAGCGGTGGTTTTTTTGTTTGCA
AGCAGCAGATTACGCGCAGAAAAAAAGGATCTCAAGAAGATCCTTTGATCTTTTCTACGGGGTCTGACGC
TCAGTGGAACGAAAACTCACGTTAAGGGATTTTGGTCATGAGATTATCAAAAAGGATCTTCACCTAGATC
CTTTTAAATTAAAAATGAAGTTTTAAATCAATCTAAAGTATATATGAGTAAACTTGGTCTGACAGTTACC
AATGCTTAATCAGTGAGGCACCTATCTCAGCGATCTGTCTATTTCGTTCATCCATAGTTGCCTGACTCCC
CGTCGTGTAGATAACTACGATACGGGAGGGCTTACCATCTGGCCCCAGTGCTGCAATGATACCGCGAGAC
CCACGCTCACCGGCTCCAGATTTATCAGCAATAAACCAGCCAGCCGGAAGGGCCGAGCGCAGAAGTGGTC
CTGCAACTTTATCCGCCTCCATCCAGTCTATTAATTGTTGCCGGGAAGCTAGAGTAAGTAGTTCGCCAGT
TAATAGTTTGCGCAACGTTGTTGCCATTGCTACAGGCATCGTGGTGTCACGCTCGTCGTTTGGTATGGCT
TCATTCAGCTCCGGTTCCCAACGATCAAGGCGAGTTACATGATCCCCCATGTTGTGCAAAAAAGCGGTTA
GCTCCTTCGGTCCTCCGATCGTTGTCAGAAGTAAGTTGGCCGCAGTGTTATCACTCATGGTTATGGCAGC
ACTGCATAATTCTCTTACTGTCATGCCATCCGTAAGATGCTTTTCTGTGACTGGTGAGTACTCAACCAAG
TCATTCTGAGAATAGTGTATGCGGCGACCGAGTTGCTCTTGCCCGGCGTCAATACGGGATAATACCGCGC
CACATAGCAGAACTTTAAAAGTGCTCATCATTGGAAAACGTTCTTCGGGGCGAAAACTCTCAAGGATCTT
ACCGCTGTTGAGATCCAGTTCGATGTAACCCACTCGTGCACCCAACTGATCTTCAGCATCTTTTACTTTC
ACCAGCGTTTCTGGGTGAGCAAAAACAGGAAGGCAAAATGCCGCAAAAAAGGGAATAAGGGCGACACGGA
AATGTTGAATACTCATACTCTTCCTTTTTCAATATTATTGAAGCATTTATCAGGGTTATTGTCTCATGAG
CGGATACATATTTGAATGTATTTAGAAAAATAAACAAATAGGGGTTCCGCGCACATTTCCCCGAAAAGTG
CCACCTAAATTGTAAGCGTTAATATTTTGTTAAAATTCGCGTTAAATTTTTGTTAAATCAGCTCATTTTT
TAACCAATAGGCCGAAATCGGCAAAATCCCTTATAAATCAAAAGAATAGACCGAGATAGGGT
[37 nt withheld, positions 4963-4999]
AAAGAACGTGGACTCCAACGTCAAAGG
[49 nt withheld, positions 5027-5075]
T
[91 nt withheld, positions 5077-5167]
G
[124 nt withheld, positions 5169-5292]
CCCATTCGCCATTCAGGCTGCGCAACTGTTGGGAAGGGCGATCGGTGCGGGCCTCTTCGCTATTACGCCA
GTCGACCGCCAATTCAATATGGCGTATATGGACTCATGCCAATTCAATATGGTGGATCTGGACCTGTGCC
AATTCAATATGGCGTATATGGACTCGTGCCAATTCAATATGGTGGATCTGGACCCCAGCCAATTCAATAT
GGCGGACTTGGCACCATGCCAATTCAATATGGCGGACCTGGCACTGTGCCAACTGGGGAGGGGTCTACTT
GGCACGGTGCCAAGTTTGAGGAGGGGTCTTGGCCCTGTGCCAAGTCCGCCATATTGAATTGGCATGGTGC
CAATAATGGCGGCCATATTGGCTATATGCCAGGATCAATATATAGGCAATATCCAATATGGCCCTATGCC
AATATGGCTATTGGCCAGGTTCAATACTATGTATTGGCCCTATGCCATATAGTATTCCATATATGGGTTT
TCCTATTGACGTAGATAGCCCCTCCCAATGGGCGGTCCCATATACCATATATGGGGCTTCCTAATACCGC
CCATAGCCACTCCCCCATTGACGTCAATGGTCTCTATATATGGTCTTTCCTATTGACGTCATATGGGCGG
TCCTATTGACGTATATGGCGCCTCCCCCATTGACGTCAATTACGGTAAATGGCCCGCCTGGCTCAATGCC
CATTGACGTCAATAGGACCACCCACCATTGACGTCAATGGGATGGCTCATTGCCCATTCATATCCGTTCT
CACGCCCCCTATTGACGTCAATGACGGTAAATGGCCCACTTGGCAGTACATCAATATCTATTAATAGTAA
CTTGGCAAGTACATTACTATTGGAAGTACGCCAGGGTACATTGGCAGTACTCCCATTGACGTCAATGGCG
GTAAATGGCCCGCGATGGCTGCCAAGTACATCCCCATTGACGTCAATGGGGAGGGGCAATGACGCAAATG
GGCGTTCCATTGACGTAAATGGGCGGTAGGCGTGCCTAATGGGAGGTCTATATAAGCAATGCTCGTTTAG
GGAAC
Features (pLannotate 1.2.2; 16 found; start..end, strand, type, name):
     35..53      +  promoter       SP6 promoter: promoter for bacteriophage SP6 RNA polymerase
     88..801     +  CDS            GFP: green fluorescent protein
    808..2349    +  CDS            CFAP53: CFA53_HUMAN - Also known as CCDC11 From Homo sapiens (Human).
   2376..2394    -  promoter       T7 promoter: promoter for bacteriophage T7 RNA polymerase
   2399..2533    -  polyA_signal   SV40 poly(A) signal: SV40 polyadenylation signal
   2646..2664    -  promoter       T3 promoter: promoter for bacteriophage T3 RNA polymerase
   2709..2725    -  protein_bind   lac operator: The lac repressor binds to the lac operator to inhibit transcription in E. coli. This inhibition can be relieved by adding lactose or isopropyl-β-D-thiogalactopyranoside (IPTG). lac repressor encoded by lacI
   2733..2763    -  promoter       lac promoter: promoter for the E. coli lac operon
   2778..2799    -  protein_bind   CAP binding site: CAP binding activates transcription in the presence of cAMP. E. coli catabolite activator protein
   2812..2904    -  CDS            lacI (fragment): lac repressor; lacI; The lac repressor binds to the lac operator to inhibit transcription in E. coli. This inhibition can be relieved by adding lactose or isopropyl-β-D-thiogalactopyranoside (IPTG).
   3087..3675    -  rep_origin     ori: high-copy-number ColE1/pMB1/pBR322/pUC origin of replication
   3846..4706    -  CDS            AmpR: β-lactamase; bla; confers resistance to ampicillin, carbenicillin, and related antibiotics
   4707..4811    -  promoter       AmpR promoter: bla
   4864..5292    -  rep_origin     f1 ori (sequence partly withheld): f1 bacteriophage origin of replication; arrow indicates direction of (+) strand synthesis
   5297..5363    -  CDS            lacZα (fragment): LacZα fragment of β-galactosidase; lacZ fragment
   5370..6347    +  promoter       CMV IE94 promoter: enhancer/promoter region of simian cytomegalovirus major immediate early transcription unit IE94
