[The description below was written by a language model from this plasmid's Addgene catalogue record and pLannotate feature annotations shown in this document.]
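Description:
GFP-hCCDC11 is a mammalian expression plasmid built on a GFP-containing derivative of the pCS2+ backbone, into which a human CCDC11 cDNA (gene now designated CFAP53, also known as HTX6) was subcloned between BamHI and XhoI sites that both remain intact. The sequenced record is 6,347 nt. It is maintained in E. coli as a high-copy plasmid through a ColE1/pUC-type origin and selected with ampicillin via the β-lactamase gene and its own promoter. An f1 origin is also present, along with residual lac promoter/operator, lacI and lacZα fragments carried over from the parental cloning vector.

The expression unit is driven by the simian cytomegalovirus IE94 enhancer/promoter characteristic of CS2+ vectors (listed simply as CMV in the catalogue entry). Because the plasmid is circular, this promoter, annotated at the end of the linear record, reads directly into the start of the sequence. There an SP6 promoter precedes the GFP coding sequence, which is followed almost immediately by the CFAP53 open reading frame, giving an N-terminally GFP-tagged fusion protein. An SV40 polyadenylation signal lies downstream of the insert; the feature table annotates it on the reverse strand. The SP6 promoter upstream of the fusion would in principle permit in vitro synthesis of sense RNA, while T7 and T3 promoters point back toward the insert from the 3′ side; the record does not describe any such use.

According to the depositor, the construct is used to label centriolar satellites in mammalian cells, with the GFP fusion serving as a fluorescent marker for localisation of CCDC11/CFAP53 after transfection.
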