Addgene plasmid #122871: GFP-hCCDC11
Purpose: Labels centriolar satellites in mammalian cells
Depositing lab: FENG-QIAN Li & Ken-Ichi Takemaru.
Backbone
  Vector backbone: pCS2+
  Backbone size w/o insert (bp): 4700
  Vector type: Mammalian Expression
Growth in bacteria
  Bacterial resistance: Ampicillin, 100 μg/mL
  Growth temperature: 37°C
  Growth strain: DH5alpha
  Copy number: High Copy
Gene/Insert
  Gene/Insert name: human CCDC11 (alt name: CFAP53)
  Species: H. sapiens (human)
  Entrez Gene: CFAP53 (a.k.a. CCDC11, HTX6)
  Promoter: CMV
  Tag / fusion protein: GFP (N terminal on backbone)
  Cloning method: Restriction Enzyme; 5′ cloning site BamHI (not destroyed); 3′ cloning site XhoI (not destroyed)
  Sequencing primers: 5′ AATACGACTCACTATAG; 3′ M13R
Terms and licenses: Academic/Nonprofit Terms; Industry Terms: Not Available to Industry
Depositor comments: A human CCDC11 cDNA, kindly provided by Dr. Moe Mahjoub at Washington University, was subcloned into the V8 BB.GFPLT CS2+ vector (Addgene plasmid #17099). The insert can be sequenced using the following primers: forward (GFP primer), ACCACATGGTCCTTCTTCAG; reverse (T7 primer), TTATGCTGAGTGATATC.
How to cite: GFP-hCCDC11 was a gift from FENG-QIAN Li & Ken-Ichi Takemaru (Addgene plasmid # 122871 ; http://n2t.net/addgene:122871 ; RRID:Addgene_122871)
